>Addgene plasmid #129913 | pRDAX-470 N-Tag UnaG[1] L10 FRB EBPF2 | addgene full sequence | sequence record 266167 | Addgene NGS Result
GCCTGCCTCCAGGCCTCAATATTGGCCATTAGCCATATTATTCATTGGTTATATAGCATAAATCAATATT
GGCTATTGGCCATTGCATACGTTGTATCTATATCATAATATGTACATTTATATTGGCTCATGTCCAATAT
GACCGCCATGTTGGCATTGATTATTGACTAGTTATTAATAGTAATCAATTACGGGGTCATTAGTTCATAG
CCCATATATGGAGTTCCGCGTTACATAACTTACGGTAAATGGCCCGCCTGGCTGACCGCCCAACGACCCC
CGCCCATTGACGTCAATAATGACGTATGTTCCCATAGTAACGCCAATAGGGACTTTCCATTGACGTCAAT
GGGTGGAGTATTTACGGTAAACTGCCCACTTGGCAGTACATCAAGTGTATCATATGCCAAGTCCGCCCCC
TATTGACGTCAATGACGGTAAATGGCCCGCCTGGCATTATGCCCAGTACATGACCTTACGGGACTTTCCT
ACTTGGCAGTACATCTACGTATTAGTCATCGCTATTACCATGGTGATGCGGTTTTGGCAGTACACCAATG
GGCGTGGATAGCGGTTTGACTCACGGGGATTTCCAAGTCTCCACCCCATTGACGTCAATGGGAGTTTGTT
TTGGCACCAAAATCAACGGGACTTTCCAAAATGTCGTAATAACCCCGCCCCGTTGACGCAAATGGGCGGT
AGGCGTGTACGGTGGGAGGTCTATATAAGCAGAGCTCGTTTAGTGAACCGTCAGATCACTAGAAGCTTTA
TTGCGGTAGTTTATCACAGTTAAATTGCTAACGCAGTCAGTGCTTCTGACACAACAGTCTCGAACTTAAG
CTGCAGAAGTTGGTCGTGAGGCACTGGGCAGGTAAGTATCAAGGTTACAAGACAGGTTTAAGGAGACCAA
TAGAAACTGGGCTTGTCGAGACAGAGAAGACTCTTGCGTTTCTGATAGGCACCTATTGGTCTTACTGACA
TCCACTTTGCCTTTCTCTCCACAGGTGTCCACTCCCAGGCCACCATGGTCGAAAAGTTCGTGGGCACATG
GAAGATTGCCGATAGCCACAACTTCGGCGAATACCTCAAAGCTATAGGGGCACCAAAAGAGCTTAGCGAT
GGTGGAGATGCGACAACTCCCACACTGTACATTAGCCAGAAAGACGGAGACAAGATGACTGTCAAGATCG
AGAATGGGCCTCCCACCTTTCTGGACACACAGGTTAAGTTCAAACTGGGTGAGGAGTTTGACGAGTTTCC
CAGTGATCGCAGGAAAGGGAGCTCTGCCAGCGGTGGCAGCACCTCCGTGGCCATCCTCTGGCATGAGATG
TGGCATGAAGGCCTGGAAGAGGCATCTCGTTTGTACTTTGGGGAAAGGAACGTGAAAGGCATGTTTGAGG
TGCTGGAGCCCTTGCATGCTATGATGGAACGGGGCCCCCAGACTCTGAAGGAAACATCCTTTAATCAGGC
CTATGGTCGAGATTTAATGGAGGCCCAAGAGTGGTGCAGGAAGTACATGAAATCAGGGAATGTCAAGGAC
CTCACCCAAGCCTGGGACCTCTATTATCATGTGTTCCGACGAATCTCATAAGAATTCAGATCCGCCCCTC
TCCCTCCCCCCCCCCTAACGTTACTGGCCGAAGCCGCTTGGAATAAGGCCGGTGTGCGTTTGTCTATATG
TTATTTTCCACCATATTGCCGTCTTTTGGCAATGTGAGGGCCCGGAAACCTGGCCCTGTCTTCTTGACGA
GCATTCCTAGGGGTCTTTCCCCTCTCGCCAAAGGAATGCAAGGTCTGTTGAATGTCGTGAAGGAAGCAGT
TCCTCTGGTAGCTTCTTGAAGACAAACAACGTCTGTAGCGACCCTTTGCAGGCAGCGGAACCCCCCACCT
GGCGACAGGTGCCTCTGCGGCCAAAAGCCACGTGTATAAGATACACCTGCAAAGGCGGCACAACCCCAGT
GCCACGTTGTGAGTTGGATAGTTGTGGAAAGAGTCAAATGGCTCTCCTCAAGCGTATTCAACAAGGGGCT
GAAGGATGCCCAGAAGGTACCCCATTGTATGGGATCTGATCTGGGGCCTCGGTACACATGCTTTACATGT
GTTTAGTCGAGGTTAAAAAAACGTCTAGGCCCCCCGAACCACGGGGACGTGGTTTTCCTTTGAAAAACAC
GATGATAATATGGCCACAACCATGGTGAGCAAGGGCGAGGAGCTGTTCACCGGGGTGGTGCCCATCCTGG
TCGAGCTGGACGGCGACGTAAACGGCCACAAGTTCAGCGTGAGGGGCGAGGGCGAGGGCGATGCCACCAA
CGGCAAGCTGACCCTGAAGTTCATCTGCACCACCGGCAAGCTGCCCGTGCCCTGGCCCACCCTCGTGACC
ACCCTGAGCCACGGCGTGCAGTGCTTCGCCCGCTACCCCGACCACATGAAGCAGCACGACTTCTTCAAGT
CCGCCATGCCCGAAGGCTACGTCCAGGAGCGCACCATCTTCTTCAAGGACGACGGCACCTACAAGACCCG
CGCCGAGGTGAAGTTCGAGGGCGACACCCTGGTGAACCGCATCGAGCTGAAGGGCGTCGACTTCAAGGAG
GACGGCAACATCCTGGGGCACAAGCTGGAGTACAACTTCAACAGCCACAACATCTATATCATGGCCGTCA
AGCAGAAGAACGGCATCAAGGTGAACTTCAAGATCCGCCACAACGTGGAGGACGGCAGCGTGCAGCTCGC
CGACCACTACCAGCAGAACACCCCCATCGGCGACGGCCCCGTGCTGCTGCCCGACAGCCACTACCTGAGC
ACCCAGTCCGTGCTGAGCAAAGACCCCAACGAGAAGCGCGATCACATGGTCCTGCTGGAGTTCCGCACCG
CCGCCGGGATCACTCTCGGCATGGACGAGCTGTACAAGTAAACCGGTGCTCGAGGTACCGATGAATAGCT
AAGGTAGAGGCCGCAGGTAAGTATCAAGGTTACAAGACAGGTTTAAGGAGACCAATAGAAACTGGGCTTG
TCGAGACAGAGAAGACTCTTGCGTTTCTGATAGGCACCTATTGGTCTTACTGACATCCACTTTGCCTTTC
TCTCCACAGGTGTCGACAATCAACCTCTGGATTACAAAATTTGTGAAAGATTGACTGGTATTCTTAACTA
TGTTGCTCCTTTTACGCTATGTGGATACGCTGCTTTAATGCCTTTGTATCATGCTATTGCTTCCCGTATG
GCTTTCATTTTCTCCTCCTTGTATAAATCCTGGTTGCTGTCTCTTTATGAGGAGTTGTGGCCCGTTGTCA
GGCAACGTGGCGTGGTGTGCACTGTGTTTGCTGACGCAACCCCCACTGGTTGGGGCATTGCCACCACCTG
TCAGCTCCTTTCCGGGACTTTCGCTTTCCCCCTCCCTATTGCCACGGCGGAACTCATCGCCGCCTGCCTT
GCCCGCTGCTGGACAGGGGCTCGGCTGTTGGGCACTGACAATTCCGTGGTGTTGTCGGGGAAGCTGACGT
CCTTTCCATGGCTGCTCGCCTGTGTTGCCACCTGGATTCTGCGCGGGACGTCCTTCTGCTACGTCCCTTC
GGCCCTCAATCCAGCGGACCTTCCTTCCCGCGGCCTGCTGCCGGCTCTGCGGCCTCTTCCGCGTCTTCGC
CTTCGCCCTCAGACGAGTCGGATCTCCCTTTGGGCCGCCTCCCCGCCTGGAATTCGAGCTCGGTACGATC
AGCCTCGACTGTGCCTTCTAGTTGCCAGCCATCTGTTGTTTGCCCCTCCCCCGTGCCTTCCTTGACCCTG
GAAGGTGCCACTCCCACTGTCCTTTCCTAATAAAATGAGGAAATTGCATCGCATTGTCTGAGTAGGTGTC
ATTCTATTCTGGGGGGTGGGGTGGGGCAGGACAGCAAGGGGGAGGATTGGGAAGACAATAGCCCAGCTTT
TGTTCCCTTTAGTGAGGGTTAATTGCGCGCTTGGCGTAATCATGGTCATAGCTGTTTCCTGTGTGAAATT
GTTATCCGCTAATTCACTCCTCAGGTGCAGGCTGCCTATCAGAAGGTGGTGGCTGGTGTGGCCAATGCCC
TGGCTCACAAATACCACTGAGATCTTTTTCCCTCTGCCAAAAATTATGGGGACATCATGAAGCCCCTTGA
GCATCTGACTTCTGGCTAATAAAGGAAATTTATTTTCATTGCAATAGTGTGTTGGAATTTTTTGTGTCTC
TCACTCGGAAGGACATATGGGAGGGCAAATCATTTAAAACATCAGAATGAGTATTTGGTTTAGAGTTTGG
CAACATATGCCCATATGCTGGCTGCCATGAACAAAGGTTGGCTATAAAGAGGTCATCAGTATATGAAACA
GCCCCCTGCTGTCCATTCCTTATTCCATAGAAAAGCCTTGACTTGAGGTTAGATTTTTTTTATATTTTGT
TTTGTGTTATTTTTTTCTTTAACATCCCTAAAATTTTCCTTACATGTTTTACTAGCCAGATTTTTCCTCC
TCTCCTGACTACTCCCAGTCATAGCTGTCCCTCTTCTCTTATGGAGATCGGCCGGCCGCCGGCGTCGACG
CGCGCGGCCGCGGCGCGCCGTTGCTGGCGTTTTTCCATAGGCTCCGCCCCCCTGACGAGCATCACAAAAA
TCGACGCTCAAGTCAGAGGTGGCGAAACCCGACAGGACTATAAAGATACCAGGCGTTTCCCCCTGGAAGC
TCCCTCGTGCGCTCTCCTGTTCCGACCCTGCCGCTTACCGGATACCTGTCCGCCTTTCTCCCTTCGGGAA
GCGTGGCGCTTTCTCATAGCTCACGCTGTAGGTATCTCAGTTCGGTGTAGGTCGTTCGCTCCAAGCTGGG
CTGTGTGCACGAACCCCCCGTTCAGCCCGACCGCTGCGCCTTATCCGGTAACTATCGTCTTGAGTCCAAC
CCGGTAAGACACGACTTATCGCCACTGGCAGCAGCCACTGGTAACAGGATTAGCAGAGCGAGGTATGTAG
GCGGTGCTACAGAGTTCTTGAAGTGGTGGCCTAACTACGGCTACACTAGAAGAACAGTATTTGGTATCTG
CGCTCTGCTGAAGCCAGTTACCTTCGGAAAAAGAGTTGGTAGCTCTTGATCCGGCAAACAAACCACCGCT
GGTAGCGGTGGTTTTTTTGTTTGCAAGCAGCAGATTACGCGCAGAAAAAAAGGATCTCAAGAAGATCCTT
TGATCTTTTCTACGGGGTCTGACGCTCAGTGGAACGAAAACTCACGTTAAGGGATTTTGGTCATGAGATT
ATCAAAAAGGATCTTCACCTAGATCCTTTTAAATTAAAAATGAAGTTTTAAATCAATCTAAAGTATATAT
GAGTAAACTTGGTCTGACAGTTACCAATGCTTAATCAGTGAGGCACCTATCTCAGCGATCTGTCTATTTC
GTTCATCCATAGTTGCCTGACTCCCCGTCGTGTAGATAACTACGATACGGGAGGGCTTACCATCTGGCCC
CAGTGCTGCAATGATACCGCGAGACCCACGCTCACCGGCTCCAGATTTATCAGCAATAAACCAGCCAGCC
GGAAGGGCCGAGCGCAGAAGTGGTCCTGCAACTTTATCCGCCTCCATCCAGTCTATTAATTGTTGCCGGG
AAGCTAGAGTAAGTAGTTCGCCAGTTAATAGTTTGCGCAACGTTGTTGCCATTGCTACAGGCATCGTGGT
GTCACGCTCGTCGTTTGGTATGGCTTCATTCAGCTCCGGTTCCCAACGATCAAGGCGAGTTACATGATCC
CCCATGTTGTGCAAAAAAGCGGTTAGCTCCTTCGGTCCTCCGATCGTTGTCAGAAGTAAGTTGGCCGCAG
TGTTATCACTCATGGTTATGGCAGCACTGCATAATTCTCTTACTGTCATGCCATCCGTAAGATGCTTTTC
TGTGACTGGTGAGTACTCAACCAAGTCATTCTGAGAATAGTGTATGCGGCGACCGAGTTGCTCTTGCCCG
GCGTCAATACGGGATAATACCGCGCCACATAGCAGAACTTTAAAAGTGCTCATCATTGGAAAACGTTCTT
CGGGGCGAAAACTCTCAAGGATCTTACCGCTGTTGAGATCCAGTTCGATGTAACCCACTCGTGCACCCAA
CTGATCTTCAGCATCTTTTACTTTCACCAGCGTTTCTGGGTGAGCAAAAACAGGAAGGCAAAATGCCGCA
AAAAAGGGAATAAGGGCGACACGGAAATGTTGAATACTCATACTCTTCCTTTTTCAATATTATTGAAGCA
TTTATCAGGGTTATTGTCTCATGAGCGGATACATATTTGAATGTATTTAGAAAAATAAACAAATAGGGGT
TCCGCGCACATTTCCCCGAAAAGTGCCACCTGACGTCTAAGAAACCATTATTATCATGACATTAACCTAT
AAAAATAGGCGTATCACGAGGCCCTTTCGTCTACGCGCGCGCCGGCGGCGCGCCGTCGACGGCCGGCCGC
GGCCGC
Features (pLannotate 1.2.2; 17 found; start..end, strand, type, name):
    155..532     +  enhancer       CMV enhancer: human cytomegalovirus immediate early enhancer
    534..733     +  promoter       CMV promoter: human cytomegalovirus (CMV) immediate early promoter
    872..1004    +  intron         chimeric intron: chimera between introns from human β-globin and immunoglobulin heavy chain genes
   1025..1279    +  CDS            UnaG (fragment): UnaG is a basic (constitutively fluorescent) green fluorescent protein published in 2013, derived from Anguilla japonica. It has low acid sensitivity. It requires the cofactor bilirubin for fluorescence.
   1313..1588    +  CDS            FRB: FKBP-rapamycin binding domain of human FRAP
   1605..2191    +  misc_feature   IRES2: internal ribosome entry site (IRES) of the encephalomyocarditis virus (EMCV)
   2192..2911    +  CDS            EBFP2: enhanced blue variant of GFP (Ai et al., 2007) mammalian codon-optimized
   2957..3089    +  intron         chimeric intron: chimera between introns from human β-globin and immunoglobulin heavy chain genes
   3098..3686    +  misc_feature   WPRE: woodchuck hepatitis virus posttranscriptional regulatory element
   3690..3706    +  misc_feature   MCS (fragment): pUC18/19 multiple cloning site
   3719..3830    +  polyA_signal   bGH poly(A) signal: bovine growth hormone polyadenylation signal
   3926..3944    -  promoter       T3 promoter: promoter for bacteriophage T3 RNA polymerase
   4003..4077    +  CDS            HBB (fragment): HBB_PONPY - Experimental evidence at transcript level: Swiss-Prot protein existence level 2. Involved in oxygen transport from the lung to the various peripheral tissues. From Pongo pygmaeus (Bornean orangutan).
   4148..4203    +  polyA_signal   β-globin poly(A) signal: rabbit β-globin polyadenylation signal (Gil and Proudfoot, 1987)
   4582..5170    -  rep_origin     ori: high-copy-number ColE1/pMB1/pBR322/pUC origin of replication
   5341..6201    -  CDS            AmpR: β-lactamase; bla; confers resistance to ampicillin, carbenicillin, and related antibiotics
   6202..6306    -  promoter       AmpR promoter: bla
