[The description below was written by a language model from this plasmid's Addgene catalogue record and pLannotate feature annotations shown in this document.]
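Description:
pRDAX-470 N-Tag UnaG[1] L10 FRB EBPF2 is a custom-built mammalian expression plasmid of about 6.4 kb designed for protein–protein interaction assays based on bimolecular or trimolecular fluorescence complementation (BiFC/TriFC). It is maintained in E. coli as a high-copy plasmid through a ColE1/pUC-type origin and is selected with ampicillin via the β-lactamase gene and its native promoter. The record lists no mammalian selection marker, which suggests transient transfection as the likely mode of use.

The expression cassette is driven by the human CMV immediate-early enhancer and promoter followed by a chimeric β-globin/immunoglobulin intron, which generally improves transcript processing. The first open reading frame encodes a fragment of UnaG, the bilirubin-dependent green fluorescent protein from Japanese eel, placed N-terminal to the FRB (FKBP–rapamycin binding) domain; the short gap between the two and the "L10" in the name imply a linker. The catalogue lists FRB as mouse, whereas the automated annotation matches it to the human FRAP domain. The split UnaG piece is non-fluorescent alone and should regain signal only when brought close to its complementary fragment on a partner protein. FRB is classically paired with FKBP in rapamycin-induced dimerisation, making this a plausible control or test construct, although the record does not name the partner.

Downstream, an EMCV IRES directs translation of EBFP2 from the same transcript, providing a blue reporter of transfection and expression level for normalising the complementation signal. A second chimeric intron, a WPRE and a bGH polyadenylation signal complete the unit, with a residual β-globin fragment and rabbit β-globin poly(A) signal further downstream.
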