Addgene plasmid #129913: pRDAX-470 N-Tag UnaG[1] L10 FRB EBPF2
Purpose: PPI (BiFC/TriFC) assay vector
Depositing lab: Gary Lewin. Depositing organization: Max-Delbrueck-Centrum fuer Molekulare Medizin (MDC).
Backbone
  Vector backbone: custom built
  Vector type: Mammalian Expression
Growth in bacteria
  Bacterial resistance: Ampicillin, 100 μg/mL
  Growth temperature: 37°C
  Growth strain: DH5alpha
  Copy number: High Copy
Gene/Insert
  Gene/Insert name: FRB
  Species: M. musculus (mouse)
  Cloning method: Restriction Enzyme; 5′ cloning site unknown (unknown if destroyed); 3′ cloning site unknown (unknown if destroyed)
Terms and licenses: Academic/Nonprofit Terms; Industry Terms: Not Available to Industry
How to cite: pRDAX-470 N-Tag UnaG[1] L10 FRB EBPF2 was a gift from Gary Lewin (Addgene plasmid # 129913 ; http://n2t.net/addgene:129913 ; RRID:Addgene_129913)
